>Addgene plasmid #35523 | pcDNA3/Myc-DNMT3L | addgene full sequence | sequence record 153818 | Addgene NGS result
CATTAATGAATCGGCCAACGCGCGGGGAGAGGCGGTTTGCGTATTGGGCGCTCTTCCGCTTCCTCGCTCA
CTGACTCGCTGCGCTCGGTCGTTCGGCTGCGGCGAGCGGTATCAGCTCACTCAAAGGCGGTAATACGGTT
ATCCACAGAATCAGGGGATAACGCAGGAAAGAACATGTGAGCAAAAGGCCAGCAAAAGGCCAGGAACCGT
AAAAAGGCCGCGTTGCTGGCGTTTTTCCATAGGCTCCGCCCCCCTGACGAGCATCACAAAAATCGACGCT
CAAGTCAGAGGTGGCGAAACCCGACAGGACTATAAAGATACCAGGCGTTTCCCCCTGGAAGCTCCCTCGT
GCGCTCTCCTGTTCCGACCCTGCCGCTTACCGGATACCTGTCCGCCTTTCTCCCTTCGGGAAGCGTGGCG
CTTTCTCATAGCTCACGCTGTAGGTATCTCAGTTCGGTGTAGGTCGTTCGCTCCAAGCTGGGCTGTGTGC
ACGAACCCCCCGTTCAGCCCGACCGCTGCGCCTTATCCGGTAACTATCGTCTTGAGTCCAACCCGGTAAG
ACACGACTTATCGCCACTGGCAGCAGCCACTGGTAACAGGATTAGCAGAGCGAGGTATGTAGGCGGTGCT
ACAGAGTTCTTGAAGTGGTGGCCTAACTACGGCTACACTAGAAGAACAGTATTTGGTATCTGCGCTCTGC
TGAAGCCAGTTACCTTCGGAAAAAGAGTTGGTAGCTCTTGATCCGGCAAACAAACCACCGCTGGTAGCGG
TGGTTTTTTTGTTTGCAAGCAGCAGATTACGCGCAGAAAAAAAGGATCTCAAGAAGATCCTTTGATCTTT
TCTACGGGGTCTGACGCTCAGTGGAACGAAAACTCACGTTAAGGGATTTTGGTCATGAGATTATCAAAAA
GGATCTTCACCTAGATCCTTTTAAATTAAAAATGAAGTTTTAAATCAATCTAAAGTATATATGAGTAAAC
TTGGTCTGACAGTTACCAATGCTTAATCAGTGAGGCACCTATCTCAGCGATCTGTCTATTTCGTTCATCC
ATAGTTGCCTGACTCCCCGTCGTGTAGATAACTACGATACGGGAGGGCTTACCATCTGGCCCCAGTGCTG
CAATGATACCGCGAGACCCACGCTCACCGGCTCCAGATTTATCAGCAATAAACCAGCCAGCCGGAAGGGC
CGAGCGCAGAAGTGGTCCTGCAACTTTATCCGCCTCCATCCAGTCTATTAATTGTTGCCGGGAAGCTAGA
GTAAGTAGTTCGCCAGTTAATAGTTTGCGCAACGTTGTTGCCATTGCTACAGGCATCGTGGTGTCACGCT
CGTCGTTTGGTATGGCTTCATTCAGCTCCGGTTCCCAACGATCAAGGCGAGTTACATGATCCCCCATGTT
GTGCAAAAAAGCGGTTAGCTCCTTCGGTCCTCCGATCGTTGTCAGAAGTAAGTTGGCCGCAGTGTTATCA
CTCATGGTTATGGCAGCACTGCATAATTCTCTTACTGTCATGCCATCCGTAAGATGCTTTTCTGTGACTG
GTGAGTACTCAACCAAGTCATTCTGAGAATAGTGTATGCGGCGACCGAGTTGCTCTTGCCCGGCGTCAAT
ACGGGATAATACCGCGCCACATAGCAGAACTTTAAAAGTGCTCATCATTGGAAAACGTTCTTCGGGGCGA
AAACTCTCAAGGATCTTACCGCTGTTGAGATCCAGTTCGATGTAACCCACTCGTGCACCCAACTGATCTT
CAGCATCTTTTACTTTCACCAGCGTTTCTGGGTGAGCAAAAACAGGAAGGCAAAATGCCGCAAAAAAGGG
AATAAGGGCGACACGGAAATGTTGAATACTCATACTCTTCCTTTTTCAATATTATTGAAGCATTTATCAG
GGTTATTGTCTCATGAGCGGATACATATTTGAATGTATTTAGAAAAATAAACAAATAGGGGTTCCGCGCA
CATTTCCCCGAAAAGTGCCACCTGACGTCGACGGATCGGGAGATCTCCCGATCCCCTATGGTGCACTCTC
AGTACAATCTGCTCTGATGCCGCATAGTTAAGCCAGTATCTGCTCCCTGCTTGTGTGTTGGAGGTCGCTG
AGTAGTGCGCGAGCAAAATTTAAGCTACAACAAGGCAAGGCTTGACCGACAATTGCATGAAGAATCTGCT
TAGGGTTAGGCGTTTTGCGCTGCTTCGCGATGTACGGGCCAGATATACGCGTTGACATTGATTATTGACT
AGTTATTAATAGTAATCAATTACGGGGTCATTAGTTCATAGCCCATATATGGAGTTCCGCGTTACATAAC
TTACGGTAAATGGCCCGCCTGGCTGACCGCCCAACGACCCCCGCCCATTGACGTCAATAATGACGTATGT
TCCCATAGTAACGCCAATAGGGACTTTCCATTGACGTCAATGGGTGGAGTATTTACGGTAAACTGCCCAC
TTGGCAGTACATCAAGTGTATCATATGCCAAGTACGCCCCCTATTGACGTCAATGACGGTAAATGGCCCG
CCTGGCATTATGCCCAGTACATGACCTTATGGGACTTTCCTACTTGGCAGTACATCTACGTATTAGTCAT
CGCTATTACCATGGTGATGCGGTTTTGGCAGTACATCAATGGGCGTGGATAGCGGTTTGACTCACGGGGA
TTTCCAAGTCTCCACCCCATTGACGTCAATGGGAGTTTGTTTTGGCACCAAAATCAACGGGACTTTCCAA
AATGTCGTAACAACTCCGCCCCATTGACGCAAATGGGCGGTAGGCGTGTACGGTGGGAGGTCTATATAAG
CAGAGCTCTCTGGCTAACTAGAGAACCCACTGCTTACTGGCTTATCGAAATTAATACGACTCACTATAGG
GAGACCCAAGCTTGCCACCATGGAGCAGAAGCTGATCTCAGAGGAGGACCTGGAATTCATGGCGGCCATC
CCAGCCCTGGACCCAGAGGCCGAGCCCAGCATGGACGTGATTTTGGTGGGATCCAGTGAGCTCTCAAGCT
CCGTTTCACCCGGGACAGGCAGAGATCTTATTGCATATGAAGTCAAGGCTAACCAGCGAAATATAGAAGA
CATCTGCATCTGCTGCGGAAGTCTCCAGGTTCACACACAGCACCCTCTGTTTGAGGGAGGGATCTGCGCC
CCATGTAAGGACAAGTTCCTGGATGCCCTCTTCCTGTACGACGATGACGGGTACCAATCCTACTGCTCCA
TCTGCTGCTCCGGAGAGACGCTGCTCATCTGCGGAAACCCTGATTGCACCCGATGCTACTGCTTCGAGTG
TGTGGATAGCCTGGTCGGCCCCGGGACCTCGGGGAAGGTGCACGCCATGAGCAACTGGGTGTGCTACCTG
TGCCTGCCGTCCTCCCGAAGCGGGCTGCTGCAGCGTCGGAGGAAGTGGCGCAGCCAGCTCAAGGCCTTCT
ACGACCGAGAGTCGGAGAATCCCCTTGAGATGTTCGAAACCGTGCCTGTGTGGAGGAGACAGCCAGTCCG
GGTGCTGTCCCTTTTTGAAGACATCAAGAAAGAGCTGACGAGTTTGGGCTTTTTGGAAAGTGGTTCTGAC
CCGGGACAACTGAAGCATGTGGTTGATGTCACAGACACAGTGAGGAAGGATGTGGAGGAGTGGGGACCCT
TCGATCTTGTGTACGGCGCCACACCTCCCCTGGGCCACACCTGTGACCGTCCTCCCAGCTGGTACCTGTT
CCAGTTCCACCGGCTCCTGCAGTACGCACGGCCCAAGCCAGGCAGCCCCAGGCCCTTCTTCTGGATGTTC
GTGGACAATCTGGTGCTGAACAAGGAAGACCTGGACGTCGCATCTCGCTTCCTGGAGATGGAGCCAGTCA
CCATCCCAGATGTCCACGGCGGATCCTTGCAGAATGCTGTCCGCGTGTGGAGCAACATCCCAGCCATAAG
GAGCAGGCACTGGGCTCTGGTTTCGGAAGAAGAATTGTCCCTGCTGGCCCAGAACAAGCAGAGCTCGAAG
CTCGCGGCCAAGTGGCCCACCAAGCTGGTGAAGAACTGCTTTCTCCCCCTAAGAGAATATTTCAAGTATT
TTTCAACAGAACTCACTTCCTCTTTATAAGTCGACCTCGAGCATGCATCTAGAGGGCCCTATTCTATAGT
GTCACCTAAATGCTAGAGCTCGCTGATCAGCCTCGACTGTGCCTTCTAGTTGCCAGCCATCTGTTGTTTG
CCCCTCCCCCGTGCCTTCCTTGACCCTGGAAGGTGCCACTCCCACTGTCCTTTCCTAATAAAATGAGGAA
ATTGCATCGCATTGTCTGAGTAGGTGTCATTCTATTCTGGGGGGTGGGGTGGGGCAGGACAGCAAGGGGG
AGGATTGGGAAGACAATAGCAGGCATGCTGGGGATGCGGTGGGCTCTATGGCTTCTGAGGCGGAAAGAAC
CAGCTGGGGCTCTAGGGGGTATCCCC
[124 nt withheld, positions 4437-4560]
C
[91 nt withheld, positions 4562-4652]
A
[49 nt withheld, positions 4654-4702]
CCTTTGACGTTGGAGTCCACGTTCTTT
[37 nt withheld, positions 4730-4766]
ACCCTATCTCGGTCTATTCTTTTGATTTATAAGGGATTTTGCCGATTTCGGCCTATTGGTTAAAAAATGA
GCTGATTTAACAAAAATTTAACGCGAATTAATTCTGTGGAATGTGTGTCAGTTAGGGTGTGGAAAGTCCC
CAGGCTCCCCAGCAGGCAGAAGTATGCAAAGCATGCATCTCAATTAGTCAGCAACCAGGTGTGGAAAGTC
CCCAGGCTCCCCAGCAGGCAGAAGTATGCAAAGCATGCATCTCAATTAGTCAGCAACCATAGTCCCGCCC
CTAACTCCGCCCATCCCGCCCCTAACTCCGCCCAGTTCCGCCCATTCTCCGCCCCATGGCTGACTAATTT
TTTTTATTTATGCAGAGGCCGAGGCCGCCTCTGCCTCTGAGCTATTCCAGAAGTAGTGAGGAGGCTTTTT
TGGAGGCCTAGGCTTTTGCAAAAAGCTCCCGGGAGCTTGTATATCCATTTTCGGATCTGATCAAGAGACA
GGATGAGGATCGTTTCGCATGATTGAACAAGATGGATTGCACGCAGGTTCTCCGGCCGCTTGGGTGGAGA
GGCTATTCGGCTATGACTGGGCACAACAGACAATCGGCTGCTCTGATGCCGCCGTGTTCCGGCTGTCAGC
GCAGGGGCGCCCGGTTCTTTTTGTCAAGACCGACCTGTCCGGTGCCCTGAATGAACTGCAGGACGAGGCA
GCGCGGCTATCGTGGCTGGCCACGACGGGCGTTCCTTGCGCAGCTGTGCTCGACGTTGTCACTGAAGCGG
GAAGGGACTGGCTGCTATTGGGCGAAGTGCCGGGGCAGGATCTCCTGTCATCTCACCTTGCTCCTGCCGA
GAAAGTATCCATCATGGCTGATGCAATGCGGCGGCTGCATACGCTTGATCCGGCTACCTGCCCATTCGAC
CACCAAGCGAAACATCGCATCGAGCGAGCACGTACTCGGATGGAAGCCGGTCTTGTCGATCAGGATGATC
TGGACGAAGAGCATCAGGGGCTCGCGCCAGCCGAACTGTTCGCCAGGCTCAAGGCGCGCATGCCCGACGG
CGAGGATCTCGTCGTGACCCATGGCGATGCCTGCTTGCCGAATATCATGGTGGAAAATGGCCGCTTTTCT
GGATTCATCGACTGTGGCCGGCTGGGTGTGGCGGACCGCTATCAGGACATAGCGTTGGCTACCCGTGATA
TTGCTGAAGAGCTTGGCGGCGAATGGGCTGACCGCTTCCTCGTGCTTTACGGTATCGCCGCTCCCGATTC
GCAGCGCATCGCCTTCTATCGCCTTCTTGACGAGTTCTTCTGAGCGGGACTCTGGGGTTCGAAATGACCG
ACCAAGCGACGCCCAACCTGCCATCACGAGATTTCGATTCCACCGCCGCCTTCTATGAAAGGTTGGGCTT
CGGAATCGTTTTCCGGGACGCCGGCTGGATGATCCTCCAGCGCGGGGATCTCATGCTGGAGTTCTTCGCC
CACCCCAACTTGTTTATTGCAGCTTATAATGGTTACAAATAAAGCAATAGCATCACAAATTTCACAAATA
AAGCATTTTTTTCACTGCATTCTAGTTGTGGTTTGTCCAAACTCATCAATGTATCTTATCATGTCTGTAT
ACCGTCGACCTCTAGCTAGAGCTTGGCGTAATCATGGTCATAGCTGTTTCCTGTGTGAAATTGTTATCCG
CTCACAATTCCACACAACATACGAGCCGGAAGCATAAAGTGTAAAGCCTGGGGTGCCTAATGAGTGAGCT
AACTCACATTAATTGCGTTGCGCTCACTGCCCGCTTTCCAGTCGGGAAACCTGTCGTGCCAGCTG
Features (pLannotate 1.2.2; 21 found; start..end, strand, type, name):
    234..822     -  rep_origin     ori: high-copy-number ColE1/pMB1/pBR322/pUC origin of replication
    993..1853    -  CDS            AmpR: β-lactamase; bla; confers resistance to ampicillin, carbenicillin, and related antibiotics
   1854..1958    -  promoter       AmpR promoter: bla
   2017..2069    -  misc_feature   bom (fragment): basis of mobility region from pBR322
   2224..2603    +  enhancer       CMV enhancer: human cytomegalovirus immediate early enhancer
   2604..2807    +  promoter       CMV promoter: human cytomegalovirus (CMV) immediate early promoter
   2803..2836    +  LTR            5' LTR (truncated) (fragment): truncated 5' long terminal repeat (LTR) from HIV-1
   2852..2870    +  promoter       T7 promoter: promoter for bacteriophage T7 RNA polymerase
   2929..4086    +  CDS            DNMT3L: DNM3L_HUMAN - Experimental evidence at protein level: Swiss-Prot protein existence level 1. Catalytically inactive regulatory factor of DNA methyltransferases that can either promote or inhibit DNA methylation depending on the context (By similarity). Essential for the function of DNMT3A and DNMT3B: activates DNMT3A and DNMT3B by binding to their catalytic domain (PubMed:17687327). Acts by accelerating the binding of DNA and S-adenosyl-L-methionine (AdoMet) to the methyltransferases and dissociates from the complex after DNA binding to the methyltransferases (PubMed:17687327). Recognizes unmet
   4123..4141    -  promoter       SP6 promoter: promoter for bacteriophage SP6 RNA polymerase
   4167..4391    +  polyA_signal   bGH poly(A) signal: bovine growth hormone polyadenylation signal
   4395..4416    +  promoter       SV40 promoter (fragment): SV40 enhancer and early promoter
   4437..4865    +  rep_origin     f1 ori (sequence partly withheld): f1 bacteriophage origin of replication; arrow indicates direction of (+) strand synthesis
   4879..5208    +  promoter       SV40 promoter: SV40 enhancer and early promoter
   5275..6066    +  CDS            neo: KKA2_KLEPN - Also known as kan, nptII. Experimental evidence at protein level: Swiss-Prot protein existence level 1. Resistance to kanamycin, neomycin, paromomycin, ribostamycin, butirosin and gentamicin B. From Klebsiella pneumoniae.
   6090..6248    +  CDS            ble (fragment): BLE_KLEPN - Experimental evidence at protein level: Swiss-Prot protein existence level 1. Binding protein with a strong affinity to the bleomycin family of antibiotics. Binds to CL990; an antimitotic-antibiotic compound. From Klebsiella pneumoniae.
   6243..6364    +  polyA_signal   SV40 poly(A) signal: SV40 polyadenylation signal
   6437..6453    -  protein_bind   lac operator: The lac repressor binds to the lac operator to inhibit transcription in E. coli. This inhibition can be relieved by adding lactose or isopropyl-β-D-thiogalactopyranoside (IPTG). lac repressor encoded by lacI
   6461..6491    -  promoter       lac promoter: promoter for the E. coli lac operon
   6506..6527    -  protein_bind   CAP binding site: CAP binding activates transcription in the presence of cAMP. E. coli catabolite activator protein
   6540..51      -  CDS            lacI (fragment) (across the origin): lac repressor; lacI; The lac repressor binds to the lac operator to inhibit transcription in E. coli. This inhibition can be relieved by adding lactose or isopropyl-β-D-thiogalactopyranoside (IPTG).
