[The description below was written by a language model from this plasmid's Addgene catalogue record and pLannotate feature annotations shown in this document.]
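Description:
pcDNA3/Myc-DNMT3L is a mammalian expression plasmid built on a modified pcDNA3 backbone and carrying the full-length human DNMT3L cDNA (about 1.16 kb) fused to an N-terminal Myc epitope tag. In the modified vector, called pcDNA3/Myc, the part of the multiple cloning site between HindIII and NotI was replaced by a segment supplying a Kozak consensus, an ATG start codon and the Myc coding sequence, followed by EcoRI and BamHI sites. The DNMT3L cDNA was inserted between EcoRI and XhoI, so translation starts in the vector and reads through the tag into the insert. The feature table of the 6,581-nt sequenced plasmid does not annotate the Myc tag separately, but a gap between the T7 promoter and the DNMT3L coding sequence is where that segment would be expected to lie.

Expression is driven by the human CMV immediate-early enhancer and promoter and terminated by the bovine growth hormone polyadenylation signal. Flanking T7 and SP6 promoters serve as sequencing primer sites and could support in vitro transcription. A separate SV40 early promoter–neo–SV40 poly(A) cassette allows G418 selection of stably transfected mammalian cells. In E. coli the plasmid replicates at high copy from a ColE1/pUC-type origin under ampicillin selection, and an f1 origin is also present. Short annotated hits such as the HIV-1 LTR, ble, bom and lac-region fragments are probably backbone remnants or similarity matches rather than functional elements.

DNMT3L is a catalytically inactive regulatory factor that binds and stimulates the de novo DNA methyltransferases DNMT3A and DNMT3B. The associated study examined physical and functional interactions between these proteins, so the plasmid suits expressing epitope-tagged DNMT3L for detection, co-immunoprecipitation and methylation assays in cultured cells.
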