Addgene plasmid #35523: pcDNA3/Myc-DNMT3L
Depositing lab: Arthur Riggs. Publication: Physical and functional interactions between the human DNMT3L protein and members of the de novo methyltransferase family. Chen ZX, Mann JR, Hsieh CL, Riggs AD, Chedin F. J Cell Biochem. 2005 Aug 1;95(5):902-17. 10.1002/jcb.20447 PubMed 15861382.
Backbone
  Vector backbone: pcDNA3
  Backbone manufacturer: Invitrogen
  Backbone size w/o insert (bp): 5400
  Vector type: Mammalian Expression
  Selectable markers: Neomycin (select with G418)
Growth in bacteria
  Bacterial resistance: Ampicillin, 100 μg/mL
  Growth temperature: 37°C
  Growth strain: DH5alpha
  Copy number: High Copy
Gene/Insert
  Gene/Insert name: DNMT3L
  Species: H. sapiens (human)
  Insert size (bp): 1161
  GenBank ID: NM_175867.2
  Entrez Gene: DNMT3L
  Tag / fusion protein: Myc (N terminal on backbone)
  Cloning method: Restriction Enzyme; 5′ cloning site see comments (not destroyed); 3′ cloning site see comments (not destroyed)
  Sequencing primers: 5′ T7; 3′ Sp6
Terms and licenses: Academic/Nonprofit Terms; Industry Terms: Not Available to Industry
Depositor comments: The multiple cloning region of the pcDNA3 vector has been modified. In the modified vector, referred to as pcDNA3/Myc, the region of the multiple cloning site located between the HindIII and NotI sites was replaced by a DNA segment containing a Kozak consensus sequence, an ATG start site and the Myc epitope sequence followed by EcoRI and BamHI restriction sites (see supplemental document). The construction of pcDNA3/Myc has been described in Chen, Z.X., et al. J Cell Biochem, 95: 902-917. The full-length cDNA for human DNMT3L was cloned into EcoRI and XhoI sites of pcDNA3/Myc. Constructed by Zhaoxia Chen
How to cite: pcDNA3/Myc-DNMT3L was a gift from Arthur Riggs (Addgene plasmid # 35523 ; http://n2t.net/addgene:35523 ; RRID:Addgene_35523)
