>Addgene plasmid #35523 | pcDNA3/Myc-DNMT3L | addgene partial sequence | sequence record 44345 | CMV-F 5'-CGCAAATGGGCGGTAGGCGTG-3'
AGCTCTCTGGCTAACTAGAGAACCCACTGCTTACTGGCTTATCGAAATTAATACGACTCACTATAGGGAG
ACCCAAGCTTGCCACCATGGAGCAGAAGCTGATCTCAGAGGAGGACCTGGAATTCATGGCGGCCATCCCA
GCCCTGGACCCAGAGGCCGAGCCCAGCATGGACGTGATTTTGGTGGGATCCAGTGAGCTCTCAAGCTCCG
TTTCACCCGGGACAGGCAGAGATCTTATTGCATATGAAGTCAAGGCTAACCAGCGAAATATAGAAGACAT
CTGCATCTGCTGCGGAAGTCTCCAGGTTCACACACAGCACCCTCTGTTTGAGGGAGGGATCTGCGCCCCA
TGTAAGGACAAGTTCCTGGATGCCCTCTTCCTGTACGACGATGACGGGTACCAATCCTACTGCTCCATCT
GCTGCTCCGGAGAGACGCTGCTCATCTGCGGAAACCCTGATTGCACCCGATGCTACTGCTTCGAGTGTGT
GGATAGCCTGGTCGGCCCCGGGACCTCGGGGAAGGTGCACGCCATGAGCAACTGGGTGTGCTACCTGTGC
CTGCCGTCCTCCCGAAGCGGGCTGCTGCAGCGTCGGAGGAAGTGGCGCAGCCAGCTCAAGGCCTTCTACG
ACCGAGAGTCGGAGAATCCCCTTGAGATGTTCGAAACCGTGCCTGTGTGGAGGAGACAGCCAGTCCGGGT
GCTGTCCCTTTTTGAAGACATCAAGAAAGAGCTGACGAGTTTGGGCTTTTTGGAAAGTGGTTCTGACCCG
GGACAACTGAAGCATGTGGTTGATGTCACAGACACAGTGAGGAAGGATGTGGAGGAGTGG
